>Addgene plasmid #42187 | pCMV-GR-GECO1.2 | depositor partial sequence | sequence record 56984 | coding region for GR-GECO1.2
ATGGTCGACTCATCACGTCGTAAGTGGAATAAGACAGGTCACGCAGTCAGAGCTATAGGTCGGCTGAGCT
CACCCCCTGGGTACAGCACAGAGAAGATCTACGTGCGGGACGGTGAGCTGAAGGGCGACGTGAAGATGAA
GCTGCTGCTGAAGGGCGGCGGCCACTATCGCTGCGACTTCCGCACCACCTACAAGGTCAAGCAGAAGGCC
GTAAAGCTGCCCGACTACCACTTCGTGGACCACCGCATCGAGATCCTGAGCCACGACGAGGACTACAACA
AGGTGAAGCTGTACGAGCATGCCGTGGCCCGCCACTCCACCGACAGCGTGGACGAGCTGTACAAGGGTGG
CAGCGGTGGCATGGTGAGCAAGGGCGAGGAGACCATTATGAGCGTGATCAAGCCTGACATGAAGATCAAG
CTGCGCATGGAGGGCAACGTGAACGGCCACGCCTTCGTGATCGAGGGCGAGGGCAGCGGCAAGCCCTTCA
AAGGCATCCAGACAGTTGATTTGGAGGTGAAGGAGGGCGCCCCGCTGCCCTTCGCCTACGACATCCTGAC
CACCGCCTTCCACTACGGCAACCGCGTGTTCACTAAGTACCCCGAGGACATCCCTGACTACTTCAAGCGG
AGCTTCCCCGAGGGCTACAGCTGGGAGCGCAGCATGACCTACGAGGACGGCAGCATCTGCATCGCCACCA
ACAACATCACAATGGAGGGGGACAGCTTCATCAACAAGATCCACTTCATGGGCACGAACTTCCCCCCCAA
CGGCCCCGTGATGCAGAAGAGGACCGTGGGCTGGGAACCTACGCATGACCAACTGACTGAAGAGCAGATC
GCAGAATTTAAAGAGGCTTTCTCCCTATTTGACAAGGACGGGGATGGGACGATAACAACCAAGGAGCTGG
GGACGGTGATGCGGTCTCTGGGGCAGAACCCCACAGAAGCAGAGCTGCAGGACATGATCAATGAAGTAGA
TGCCGACGGTGACGGCACAATCGACTTCCCTGAGTTCCTGACGATGATGGCAAGAAAAATGTGGGGTACA
GACAGTGAAGAGGAAATTAGAGAAGCGTTTCGTGTGTTTGATAAGGACGGGAATGGCTACATCGGCGCAG
CAGAGCTTCGCCACGTGATGGCAAACCTTGGAGAGAGGTTAACAGATGAAGAGGTTGATGAAATGATCAG
GGTAGCAGACATCAATGGGGATGGTCAGGTAAGCTACGAAGAGTTTGTACAAATGATGACAGCAAAG
