>Addgene plasmid #42187 | pCMV-GR-GECO1.2 | addgene partial sequence | sequence record 57620 | T7 5'-TAATACGACTCACTATAGGG-3'
GGATCCCATGGTCGACTCATCACGTCGTAAGTGGAATAAGACAGGTCACGCAGTCAGAGCTATAGGTCGG
CTGAGCTCACCCCCTGGGTACAGCACAGAGAAGATCTACGTGCGGGACGGTGAGCTGAAGGGCGACGTGA
AGATGAAGCTGCTGCTGAAGGGCGGCGGCCACTATCGCTGCGACTTCCGCACCACCTACAAGGTCAAGCA
GAAGGCCGTAAAGCTGCCCGACTACCACTTCGTGGACCACCGCATCGAGATCCTGAGCCACGACGAGGAC
TACAACAAGGTGAAGCTGTACGAGCATGCCGTGGCCCGCCACTCCACCGACAGCGTGGACGAGCTGTACA
AGGGTGGCAGCGGTGGCATGGTGAGCAAGGGCGAGGAGACCATTATGAGCGTGATCAAGCCTGACATGAA
GATCAAGCTGCGCATGGAGGGCAACGTGAACGGCCACGCCTTCGTGATCGAGGGCGAGGGCAGCGGCAAG
CCCTTCAAAGGCATCCAGACAGTTGATTTGGAGGTGAAGGAGGGCGCCCCGCTGCCCTTCGCCTACGACA
TCCTGACCACCGCCTTCCACTACGGCAACCGCGTGTTCACTAAGTACCCCGAGGACATCCCTGACTACTT
CAAGCGGAGCTTCCCCGAGGGCTACAGCTGGGAGCGCAGCATGACCTACGAGGACGGCAGCATCTGCATC
GCCACCAACAACATCACAATGGAGGGGGACAGCTTCATCAACAAGATCCACTTCATGGGCACGAACTTCC
CCCCCAACGGCCCCGTGATGCAGAAGAGGACCGTGGGCTGGGAACCTACGCATGACCAACTGACTGAAGA
GCAGATCGCAGAATTTAAAGAGGCTTTCTC
