>Addgene plasmid #42187 | pCMV-GR-GECO1.2 | addgene partial sequence | sequence record 57622 | BGH-rev 5'-TAGAAGGCACAGTCGAGG-3'
TATAGAATAGGGCCCTCTAGATGCATGCTCGAGCGGCCGCCAGTGTGATGGATATCTGCAGAATTCCTAC
TTCGCTGTCATCATTTGTACAAACTCTTCGTAGCTTACCTGACCATCCCCATTGATGTCTGCTACCCTGA
TCATTTCATCAACCTCTTCATCTGTTAACCTCTCTCCAAGGTTTGCCATCACGTGGCGAAGCTCTGCTGC
GCCGATGTAGCCATTCCCGTCCTTATCAAACACACGAAACGCTTCTCTAATTTCCTCTTCACTGTCTGTA
CCCCACATTTTTCTTGCCATCATCGTCAGGAACTCAGGGAAGTCGATTGTGCCGTCACCGTCGGCATCTA
CTTCATTGATCATGTCCTGCAGCTCTGCTTCTGTGGGGTTCTGCCCCAGAGACCGCATCACCGTCCCCAG
CTCCTTGGTTGTTATCGTCCCATCCCCGTCCTTGTCAAATAGGGAGAAAGCCTCTTTAAATTCTGCGATC
TGCTCTTCAGTCAGTTGGTCATGCGTAGGTTCCCAGCCCACGGTCCTCTTCTGCATCACGGGGCCGTTGG
GGGGGAAGTTCGTGCCCATGAAGT
