[The description below was written by a language model from this plasmid's Addgene catalogue record.]
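Description:
pCMV-GR-GECO1.2 is a mammalian expression plasmid of about 4.5 kb built on a trimmed pcDNA3.1 backbone of roughly 3.2 kb. The SV40 promoter, SV40 origin of replication, neomycin resistance ORF and SV40 polyadenylation region of the parent vector have been deleted. As a result there is no marker for selecting stable mammalian lines and no SV40-based episomal replication, and the plasmid is suited mainly to transient transfection. In bacteria it is maintained as a high-copy plasmid under ampicillin selection. The record does not name the bacterial origin of replication or the polyadenylation signal that follows the insert, and no feature table is provided.

The payload is a synthetic coding sequence of about 1.26 kb for GR-GECO1.2, a genetically encoded, green-to-red photoconvertible Ca2+ indicator. It is cloned between BamHI and EcoRI sites, both of which remain intact, so the insert can be excised or moved to another vector. Expression is driven by the CMV promoter, a strong constitutive promoter in most mammalian cell types. No additional tags or targeting signals are listed.

The associated work concerns "highlightable" calcium indicators for live-cell imaging. The idea is that photoconversion switches the sensor's fluorescence from green to red in chosen cells or regions, optically marking them within a larger expressing population, and calcium signals can then be followed in the marked cells. The plasmid therefore serves to express this sensor in cultured mammalian cells for fluorescence imaging of Ca2+ dynamics combined with selective optical highlighting.
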