Addgene plasmid #42187: pCMV-GR-GECO1.2
Depositing lab: Robert Campbell. Depositing organization: University of Alberta. Publication: Highlightable Ca(2+) Indicators for Live Cell Imaging. Hoi H, Matsuda T, Nagai T, Campbell RE. J Am Chem Soc. 2012 Dec 26. 10.1021/ja310184a PubMed 23256581.
Backbone
  Vector backbone: modified pcDNA3.1
  Backbone size w/o insert (bp): 3200
  Total vector size (bp): 4500
  Modifications to backbone: The SV40 promoter, the SV40 origin of replication, the Neomycin ORF, and the SV40 poly A region in the original pcDNA3.1 was deleted.
Growth in bacteria
  Bacterial resistance: Ampicillin, 100 μg/mL
  Growth temperature: 37°C
  Growth strain: DH10B
  Copy number: High Copy
Gene/Insert
  Gene/Insert name: GR-GECO1.2 (alt name: green-to-red photoconvertible Ca2+ indicator)
  Species: Synthetic
  Insert size (bp): 1260
  Promoter: CMV
  Cloning method: Restriction Enzyme; 5′ cloning site BamHI (not destroyed); 3′ cloning site EcoRI (not destroyed)
  Sequencing primers: 5′ TAATACGACTCACTATAGGG; 3′ TAGAAGGCACAGTCGAGG
Terms and licenses: Academic/Nonprofit Terms; Industry Terms: Not Available to Industry
How to cite: pCMV-GR-GECO1.2 was a gift from Robert Campbell (Addgene plasmid # 42187 ; http://n2t.net/addgene:42187 ; RRID:Addgene_42187)
